Addgene plasmid #138529: pTetOne-tdTomato-cNLS
Purpose: Inducible expression of tdTomato with nuclear localization signal
Depositing lab: Christopher Grigsby & Ana Teixeira. Depositing organization: Karolinska Institutet. Publication: Modeling the transport of nuclear proteins along single skeletal muscle cells. Taylor-Weiner H, Grigsby CL, Ferreira DMS, Dias JM, Stevens MM, Ruas JL, Teixeira AI. Proc Natl Acad Sci U S A. 2020 Feb 11;117(6):2978-2986. doi: 10.1073/pnas.1919600117. Epub 2020 Jan 27. PubMed 31988126.
Backbone
  Vector backbone: pTetOne
  Backbone manufacturer: Clontech
  Backbone size w/o insert (bp): 4207
  Total vector size (bp): 5745
  Vector type: Mammalian Expression
Growth in bacteria
  Bacterial resistance: Ampicillin, 100 μg/mL
  Growth temperature: 30°C
  Growth strain: NEB Stable
  Copy number: Unknown
Gene/Insert
  Gene/Insert name: tdTomato
  Species: Synthetic
  Insert size (bp): 1570
  GenBank ID: AY678269.1
  Promoter: TRE3Gs
  Tag / fusion protein: 3x SV40 cNLS (C terminal on insert)
  Cloning method: Restriction Enzyme; 5′ cloning site EcoRI (not destroyed); 3′ cloning site AgeI (not destroyed)
  Sequencing primers: 5′ AACGGACGTGAAGAATGTG; 3′ SV40pA-R
Terms and licenses: Academic/Nonprofit Terms; Industry Terms: Not Available to Industry
How to cite: pTetOne-tdTomato-cNLS was a gift from Christopher Grigsby & Ana Teixeira (Addgene plasmid # 138529 ; http://n2t.net/addgene:138529 ; RRID:Addgene_138529)
