[The description below was written by a language model from this plasmid's Addgene catalogue record and pLannotate feature annotations shown in this document.]
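Description:
pTetOne-tdTomato-cNLS is a 5.7 kb mammalian expression plasmid built on the Clontech pTetOne backbone, an all-in-one doxycycline-inducible system that carries both the transactivator and the responsive promoter on a single plasmid. It is propagated in bacteria through a high-copy ColE1/pUC-type origin and selected with ampicillin via the β-lactamase gene and its native promoter. No mammalian selection marker appears in the feature table.

The payload is the tandem-dimer orange-red fluorescent protein tdTomato, cloned between EcoRI and AgeI sites and fused at its C terminus, across a short remnant of polylinker sequence, to three consecutive copies of the SV40 large T antigen classical nuclear localization signal. This fusion is driven by the TRE3GS promoter, a third-generation Tet-responsive promoter modified to remove binding sites for endogenous mammalian transcription factors, and is terminated by an SV40 polyadenylation signal. On the opposite strand, the human PGK promoter constitutively expresses the Tet-On 3G reverse transactivator, with its own SV40 poly(A) signal. In the presence of doxycycline, Tet-On 3G binds the tet operators in TRE3GS and switches on the reporter. A synthetic poly(A) signal and the human α2-globin transcriptional pause site sit immediately upstream of TRE3GS, which should insulate the inducible promoter from read-through transcription and help keep uninduced expression low.

The construct is intended for inducible production of a nuclear-targeted fluorescent protein in mammalian cells. The associated publication concerns modelling the transport of nuclear proteins along single skeletal muscle cells, consistent with its use as a switchable, trackable model nuclear protein.
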