Features (pLannotate 1.2.2; 17 found; start..end, strand, type, name):
     16..1443    +  CDS            tdTomato: tdTomato is a basic (constitutively fluorescent) orange fluorescent protein published in 2004, derived from Discosoma sp.. It is reported to be a somewhat slowly-maturing tandem dimer with low acid sensitivity.
   1444..1464    +  misc_feature   MCS (fragment): multiple cloning site
   1468..1488    +  CDS            SV40 NLS: nuclear localization signal of SV40 (simian virus 40) large T antigen
   1492..1512    +  CDS            SV40 NLS: nuclear localization signal of SV40 (simian virus 40) large T antigen
   1516..1536    +  CDS            SV40 NLS: nuclear localization signal of SV40 (simian virus 40) large T antigen
   1602..1685    +  CDS            large T antigen (fragment): large T antigen from SV40 (simian virus 40)
   1708..1789    +  polyA_signal   SV40 poly(A) signal: SV40 polyadenylation signal
   1822..1926    +  promoter       AmpR promoter: bla
   1927..2787    +  CDS            AmpR: β-lactamase; bla; confers resistance to ampicillin, carbenicillin, and related antibiotics
   2958..3546    +  rep_origin     ori: high-copy-number ColE1/pMB1/pBR322/pUC origin of replication
   3728..3809    -  polyA_signal   SV40 poly(A) signal: SV40 polyadenylation signal
   3832..3915    -  CDS            large T antigen (fragment): large T antigen from SV40 (simian virus 40)
   3926..4672    -  CDS            Tet-On® 3G: modified rtTA protein that binds tightly to promoters containing the tet operator in the presence of doxycycline
   4691..5201    -  promoter       hPGK promoter: human phosphoglycerate kinase 1 promoter
   5221..5269    +  polyA_signal   poly(A) signal: synthetic polyadenylation signal
   5283..5374    +  misc_feature   pause site: RNA polymerase II transcriptional pause signal from the human α2 globin gene
   5378..5745    +  promoter       TRE3GS promoter: 3rd-generation Tet-responsive promoter that can be activated by binding of Tet-On® 3G, modified to eliminate binding sites for endogenous mammalian transcription factors
>Addgene plasmid #138529 | pTetOne-tdTomato-cNLS | depositor full sequence | sequence record 267607 | pTetOne-tdTomato-cNLS sequence 5745 bps
GAATTCGCCGCCACCATGGTGAGCAAGGGCGAGGAGGTCATCAAAGAGTTCATGCGCTTCAAGGTGCGCA
TGGAGGGCTCCATGAACGGCCACGAGTTCGAGATCGAGGGCGAGGGCGAGGGCCGCCCCTACGAGGGCAC
CCAGACCGCCAAGCTGAAGGTGACCAAGGGCGGCCCCCTGCCCTTCGCCTGGGACATCCTGTCCCCCCAG
TTCATGTACGGCTCCAAGGCGTACGTGAAGCACCCCGCCGACATCCCCGATTACAAGAAGCTGTCCTTCC
CCGAGGGCTTCAAGTGGGAGCGCGTGATGAACTTCGAGGACGGCGGTCTGGTGACCGTGACCCAGGACTC
CTCCCTGCAGGACGGCACGCTGATCTACAAGGTGAAGATGCGCGGCACCAACTTCCCCCCCGACGGCCCC
GTAATGCAGAAGAAGACCATGGGCTGGGAGGCCTCCACCGAGCGCCTGTACCCCCGCGACGGCGTGCTGA
AGGGCGAGATCCACCAGGCCCTGAAGCTGAAGGACGGCGGCCACTACCTGGTGGAGTTCAAGACCATCTA
CATGGCCAAGAAGCCCGTGCAACTGCCCGGCTACTACTACGTGGACACCAAGCTGGACATCACCTCCCAC
AACGAGGACTACACCATCGTGGAACAGTACGAGCGCTCCGAGGGCCGCCACCACCTGTTCCTGGGGCATG
GCACCGGCAGCACCGGCAGCGGCAGCTCCGGCACCGCCTCCTCCGAGGACAACAACATGGCCGTCATCAA
AGAGTTCATGCGCTTCAAGGTGCGCATGGAGGGCTCCATGAACGGCCACGAGTTCGAGATCGAGGGCGAG
GGCGAGGGCCGCCCCTACGAGGGCACCCAGACCGCCAAGCTGAAGGTGACCAAGGGCGGCCCCCTGCCCT
TCGCCTGGGACATCCTGTCCCCCCAGTTCATGTACGGCTCCAAGGCGTACGTGAAGCACCCCGCCGACAT
CCCCGATTACAAGAAGCTGTCCTTCCCCGAGGGCTTCAAGTGGGAGCGCGTGATGAACTTCGAGGACGGC
GGTCTGGTGACCGTGACCCAGGACTCCTCCCTGCAGGACGGCACGCTGATCTACAAGGTGAAGATGCGCG
GCACCAACTTCCCCCCCGACGGCCCCGTAATGCAGAAGAAGACCATGGGCTGGGAGGCCTCCACCGAGCG
CCTGTACCCCCGCGACGGCGTGCTGAAGGGCGAGATCCACCAGGCCCTGAAGCTGAAGGACGGCGGCCAC
TACCTGGTGGAGTTCAAGACCATCTACATGGCCAAGAAGCCCGTGCAACTGCCCGGCTACTACTACGTGG
ACACCAAGCTGGACATCACCTCCCACAACGAGGACTACACCATCGTGGAACAGTACGAGCGCTCCGAGGG
CCGCCACCACCTGTTCCTGTACGGCATGGACGAGCTGTACAAGTCCGGACTCAGATCTCGAGCTGATCCA
AAAAAGAAGAGAAAGGTAGATCCAAAAAAGAAGAGAAAGGTAGATCCAAAAAAGAAGAGAAAGGTAGGAT
CCACCGGATCTAGATAACTGATCAACCGGTGGATCCAGATCTCTGCAGCATATGTCTAGAGGATCATAAT
CAGCCATACCACATTTGTAGAGGTTTTACTTGCTTTAAAAAACCTCCCACACCTCCCCCTGAACCTGAAA
CATAAAATGAATGCAATTGTTGTTGTTAACTTGTTTATTGCAGCTTATAATGGTTACAAATAAAGCAATA
GCATCACAAATTTCACAAATAAAGCATTTTTTTCACTGCCGACGTCAGGTGGCACTTTTCGGGGAAATGT
GCGCGGAACCCCTATTTGTTTATTTTTCTAAATACATTCAAATATGTATCCGCTCATGAGACAATAACCC
TGATAAATGCTTCAATAATATTGAAAAAGGAAGAGTATGAGTATTCAACATTTCCGTGTCGCCCTTATTC
CCTTTTTTGCGGCATTTTGCCTTCCTGTTTTTGCTCACCCAGAAACGCTGGTGAAAGTAAAAGATGCTGA
AGATCAGTTGGGTGCACGAGTGGGTTACATCGAACTGGATCTCAACAGCGGTAAGATCCTTGAGAGTTTT
CGCCCCGAAGAACGTTTTCCAATGATGAGCACTTTTAAAGTTCTGCTATGTGGCGCGGTATTATCCCGTA
TTGACGCCGGGCAAGAGCAACTCGGTCGCCGCATACACTATTCTCAGAATGACTTGGTTGAGTACTCACC
AGTCACAGAAAAGCATCTTACGGATGGCATGACAGTAAGAGAATTATGCAGTGCTGCCATAACCATGAGT
GATAACACTGCGGCCAACTTACTTCTGACAACGATCGGAGGACCGAAGGAGCTAACCGCTTTTTTGCACA
ACATGGGGGATCATGTAACTCGCCTTGATCGTTGGGAACCGGAGCTGAATGAAGCCATACCAAACGACGA
GCGTGACACCACGATGCCTGTAGCAATGGCAACAACGTTGCGCAAACTATTAACTGGCGAACTACTTACT
CTAGCTTCCCGGCAACAATTAATAGACTGGATGGAGGCGGATAAAGTTGCAGGACCACTTCTGCGCTCGG
CCCTTCCGGCTGGCTGGTTTATTGCTGATAAATCTGGAGCCGGTGAGCGTGGGTCTCGCGGTATCATTGC
AGCACTGGGGCCAGATGGTAAGCCCTCCCGTATCGTAGTTATCTACACGACGGGGAGTCAGGCAACTATG
GATGAACGAAATAGACAGATCGCTGAGATAGGTGCCTCACTGATTAAGCATTGGTAACTGTCAGACCAAG
TTTACTCATATATACTTTAGATTGATTTAAAACTTCATTTTTAATTTAAAAGGATCTAGGTGAAGATCCT
TTTTGATAATCTCATGACCAAAATCCCTTAACGTGAGTTTTCGTTCCACTGAGCGTCAGACCCCGTAGAA
AAGATCAAAGGATCTTCTTGAGATCCTTTTTTTCTGCGCGTAATCTGCTGCTTGCAAACAAAAAAACCAC
CGCTACCAGCGGTGGTTTGTTTGCCGGATCAAGAGCTACCAACTCTTTTTCCGAAGGTAACTGGCTTCAG
CAGAGCGCAGATACCAAATACTGTCCTTCTAGTGTAGCCGTAGTTAGGCCACCACTTCAAGAACTCTGTA
GCACCGCCTACATACCTCGCTCTGCTAATCCTGTTACCAGTGGCTGCTGCCAGTGGCGATAAGTCGTGTC
TTACCGGGTTGGACTCAAGACGATAGTTACCGGATAAGGCGCAGCGGTCGGGCTGAACGGGGGGTTCGTG
CACACAGCCCAGCTTGGAGCGAACGACCTACACCGAACTGAGATACCTACAGCGTGAGCTATGAGAAAGC
GCCACGCTTCCCGAAGGGAGAAAGGCGGACAGGTATCCGGTAAGCGGCAGGGTCGGAACAGGAGAGCGCA
CGAGGGAGCTTCCAGGGGGAAACGCCTGGTATCTTTATAGTCCTGTCGGGTTTCGCCACCTCTGACTTGA
GCGTCGATTTTTGTGATGCTCGTCAGGGGGGCGGAGCCTATGGAAAAACGCCAGCAACGCGGCCTTTTTA
CGGTTCCTGGCCTTTTGCTGGCCTTTTGCTCACATGTTCTTTCCTGCGTTATCCCCTGATTCTGTGGATA
ACCGTATTACCGCCTTTGAGTGAGCTGATACCGCTCGCCGCAGCCGAACGACCGAGCGCAGCGAGTCAGT
GAGCGAGGAAGCTCGGGGCAGTGAAAAAAATGCTTTATTTGTGAAATTTGTGATGCTATTGCTTTATTTG
TAACCATTATAAGCTGCAATAAACAAGTTAACAACAACAATTGCATTCATTTTATGTTTCAGGTTCAGGG
GGAGGTGTGGGAGGTTTTTTAAAGCAAGTAAAACCTCTACAAATGTGGTATGGCTGATTATGATCCTCTG
GAGATTTACCCGGGGAGCATGTCAAGGTCAAAATCGTCAAGAGCGTCAGCAGGCAGCATATCAAGGTCAA
AGTCGTCAAGGGCATCGGCTGGGAGCATGTCTAAGTCAAAATCGTCAAGGGCGTCGGTCGGCCCGCCGCT
TTCGCACTTTAGCTGTTTCTCCAGGCCACATATGATTAGTTCCAGGCCGAAAAGGAAGGCAGGTTCGGCT
CCCTGCCGGTCGAACAGCTCAATTGCTTGTTTCAGAAGTGGGGGCATAGAATCGGTGGTAGGTGTCTCTC
TTTCCTCTTTTGCTACTTGATGCTCCTGTTCCTCCAATACGCAGCCCAGTGTAAAGTGGCCCACGGCGGA
CAGAGCGTACAGTGCGTTCTCCAGGGAGAAGCCTTGCTGACACAGGAACGCGAGCTGATTTTCCAGGGTT
TCGTACTGTTTCTCTGTTGGGCGGGTGCCGAGATGCACTTTAGCCCCGTCGCGATGTGAGAGGAGAGCAC
AGCGGTATGACTTGGCGTTGTTCCGCAGAAAGTCTTGCCATGACTCGCCTTCCAGGGGGCAGGAGTGGGT
ATGATGCCTGTCCAGCATCTCGATTGGCAGGGCATCGAGCAGGGCCCGCTTGTTCTTCACGTGCCAGTAC
AGGGTAGGCTGCTCAACTCCCAGCTTTTGAGCGAGTTTCCTTGTCGTCAGGCCTTCGATACCGACTCCAT
TGAGTAATTCCAGAGCAGAGTTTATGACTTTGCTCTTGTCCAGTCTAGACATGGTAATTCGATGATCCCC
CTGGGGAGAGAGGTCGGTGATTCGGTCAACGAGGGAGCCGACTGCCGACGTGCGCTCCGGAGGCTTGCAG
AATGCGGAACACCGCGCGGGCAGGAACAGGGCCCACACTACCGCCCCACACCCCGCCTCCCGCACCGCCC
CTTCCCGGCCGCTGCTCTCGGCGCGCCCTGCTGAGCAGCCGCTATTGGCCACAGCCCATCGCGGTCGGCG
CGCTGCCATTGCTCCCTGGCGCTGTCCGTCTGCGAGGGTACTAGTGAGACGTGCGGCTTCCGTTTGTCAC
GTCCGGCACGCCGCGAACCGCAAGGAACCTTCCCGACTTAGGGGCGGAGCAGGAAGCGTCGCCGGGGGGC
CCACAAGGGTAGCGGCGAAGATCCGGGTGACGCTGCGAACGGACGTGAAGAATGTGCGAGACCCAGGGTC
GGCGCCGCTGCGTTTCCCGGAACCACGCCCAGAGCAGCCGCGTCCCTGCGCAAACCCAGGGCTGCCTTGG
AAAAGGCGCAACCCCAACCCCGTGGAATTATCACCTCGAGAATAAAATATCTTTATTTTCATTACATCTG
TGTGTTGGTTTTTTGTGTGAATCGATAGTACTAACATACGCTCTCCATCAAAACAAAACGAAACAAAACA
AACTAGCAAAATAGGCTGTCCCCAGTGCAAGTGCAGGTGCCAGAACATTTCTCTCTCGAGTTTACTCCCT
ATCAGTGATAGAGAACGTATGAAGAGTTTACTCCCTATCAGTGATAGAGAACGTATGCAGACTTTACTCC
CTATCAGTGATAGAGAACGTATAAGGAGTTTACTCCCTATCAGTGATAGAGAACGTATGACCAGTTTACT
CCCTATCAGTGATAGAGAACGTATCTACAGTTTACTCCCTATCAGTGATAGAGAACGTATATCCAGTTTA
CTCCCTATCAGTGATAGAGAACGTATAAGCTTTGCTTATGTAAACCAGGGCGCCTATAAAAGAGTGCTGA
TTTTTTGAGTAAACTTCAATTCCACAACACTTTTGTCTTATACCAACTTTCCGTACCACTTCCTACCCTC
GTAAA
