Features (pLannotate 1.2.2; 17 found; start..end, strand, type, name):
     16..1443    +  CDS            tdTomato: tdTomato is a basic (constitutively fluorescent) orange fluorescent protein published in 2004, derived from Discosoma sp.. It is reported to be a somewhat slowly-maturing tandem dimer with low acid sensitivity.
   1444..1464    +  misc_feature   MCS (fragment): multiple cloning site
   1468..1488    +  CDS            SV40 NLS: nuclear localization signal of SV40 (simian virus 40) large T antigen
   1492..1512    +  CDS            SV40 NLS: nuclear localization signal of SV40 (simian virus 40) large T antigen
   1516..1536    +  CDS            SV40 NLS: nuclear localization signal of SV40 (simian virus 40) large T antigen
   1602..1685    +  CDS            large T antigen (fragment): large T antigen from SV40 (simian virus 40)
   1708..1789    +  polyA_signal   SV40 poly(A) signal: SV40 polyadenylation signal
   1822..1926    +  promoter       AmpR promoter: bla
   1927..2787    +  CDS            AmpR: β-lactamase; bla; confers resistance to ampicillin, carbenicillin, and related antibiotics
   2958..3546    +  rep_origin     ori: high-copy-number ColE1/pMB1/pBR322/pUC origin of replication
   3728..3809    -  polyA_signal   SV40 poly(A) signal: SV40 polyadenylation signal
   3832..3915    -  CDS            large T antigen (fragment): large T antigen from SV40 (simian virus 40)
   3926..4672    -  CDS            Tet-On® 3G: modified rtTA protein that binds tightly to promoters containing the tet operator in the presence of doxycycline
   4691..5201    -  promoter       hPGK promoter: human phosphoglycerate kinase 1 promoter
   5221..5269    +  polyA_signal   poly(A) signal: synthetic polyadenylation signal
   5283..5374    +  misc_feature   pause site: RNA polymerase II transcriptional pause signal from the human α2 globin gene
   5378..5745    +  promoter       TRE3GS promoter: 3rd-generation Tet-responsive promoter that can be activated by binding of Tet-On® 3G, modified to eliminate binding sites for endogenous mammalian transcription factors
>Addgene plasmid #138529 | pTetOne-tdTomato-cNLS | addgene full sequence | sequence record 274407 | Addgene NGS Result
GAATTCGCCGCCACCATGGTGAGCAAGGGCGAGGAGGTCATCAAAGAGTTCATGCGCTTCAAGGTGCGCA
TGGAGGGCTCCATGAACGGCCACGAGTTCGAGATCGAGGGCGAGGGCGAGGGCCGCCCCTACGAGGGCAC
CCAGACCGCCAAGCTGAAGGTGACCAAGGGCGGCCCCCTGCCCTTCGCCTGGGACATCCTGTCCCCCCAG
TTCATGTACGGCTCCAAGGCGTACGTGAAGCACCCCGCCGACATCCCCGATTACAAGAAGCTGTCCTTCC
CCGAGGGCTTCAAGTGGGAGCGCGTGATGAACTTCGAGGACGGCGGTCTGGTGACCGTGACCCAGGACTC
CTCCCTGCAGGACGGCACGCTGATCTACAAGGTGAAGATGCGCGGCACCAACTTCCCCCCCGACGGCCCC
GTAATGCAGAAGAAGACCATGGGCTGGGAGGCCTCCACCGAGCGCCTGTACCCCCGCGACGGCGTGCTGA
AGGGCGAGATCCACCAGGCCCTGAAGCTGAAGGACGGCGGCCACTACCTGGTGGAGTTCAAGACCATCTA
CATGGCCAAGAAGCCCGTGCAACTGCCCGGCTACTACTACGTGGACACCAAGCTGGACATCACCTCCCAC
AACGAGGACTACACCATCGTGGAACAGTACGAGCGCTCCGAGGGCCGCCACCACCTGTTCCTGGGGCATG
GCACCGGCAGCACCGGCAGCGGCAGCTCCGGCACCGCCTCCTCCGAGGACAACAACATGGCCGTCATCAA
AGAGTTCATGCGCTTCAAGGTGCGCATGGAGGGCTCCATGAACGGCCACGAGTTCGAGATCGAGGGCGAG
GGCGAGGGCCGCCCCTACGAGGGCACCCAGACCGCCAAGCTGAAGGTGACCAAGGGCGGCCCCCTGCCCT
TCGCCTGGGACATCCTGTCCCCCCAGTTCATGTACGGCTCCAAGGCGTACGTGAAGCACCCCGCCGACAT
CCCCGATTACAAGAAGCTGTCCTTCCCCGAGGGCTTCAAGTGGGAGCGCGTGATGAACTTCGAGGACGGC
GGTCTGGTGACCGTGACCCAGGACTCCTCCCTGCAGGACGGCACGCTGATCTACAAGGTGAAGATGCGCG
GCACCAACTTCCCCCCCGACGGCCCCGTAATGCAGAAGAAGACCATGGGCTGGGAGGCCTCCACCGAGCG
CCTGTACCCCCGCGACGGCGTGCTGAAGGGCGAGATCCACCAGGCCCTGAAGCTGAAGGACGGCGGCCAC
TACCTGGTGGAGTTCAAGACCATCTACATGGCCAAGAAGCCCGTGCAACTGCCCGGCTACTACTACGTGG
ACACCAAGCTGGACATCACCTCCCACAACGAGGACTACACCATCGTGGAACAGTACGAGCGCTCCGAGGG
CCGCCACCACCTGTTCCTGTACGGCATGGACGAGCTGTACAAGTCCGGACTCAGATCTCGAGCTGATCCA
AAAAAGAAGAGAAAGGTAGATCCAAAAAAGAAGAGAAAGGTAGATCCAAAAAAGAAGAGAAAGGTAGGAT
CCACCGGATCTAGATAACTGATCAACCGGTGGATCCAGATCTCTGCAGCATATGTCTAGAGGATCATAAT
CAGCCATACCACATTTGTAGAGGTTTTACTTGCTTTAAAAAACCTCCCACACCTCCCCCTGAACCTGAAA
CATAAAATGAATGCAATTGTTGTTGTTAACTTGTTTATTGCAGCTTATAATGGTTACAAATAAAGCAATA
GCATCACAAATTTCACAAATAAAGCATTTTTTTCACTGCCGACGTCAGGTGGCACTTTTCGGGGAAATGT
GCGCGGAACCCCTATTTGTTTATTTTTCTAAATACATTCAAATATGTATCCGCTCATGAGACAATAACCC
TGATAAATGCTTCAATAATATTGAAAAAGGAAGAGTATGAGTATTCAACATTTCCGTGTCGCCCTTATTC
CCTTTTTTGCGGCATTTTGCCTTCCTGTTTTTGCTCACCCAGAAACGCTGGTGAAAGTAAAAGATGCTGA
AGATCAGTTGGGTGCACGAGTGGGTTACATCGAACTGGATCTCAACAGCGGTAAGATCCTTGAGAGTTTT
CGCCCCGAAGAACGTTTTCCAATGATGAGCACTTTTAAAGTTCTGCTATGTGGCGCGGTATTATCCCGTG
TTGACGCCGGGCAAGAGCAACTCGGTCGCCGCATACACTATTCTCAGAATGACTTGGTTGAGTACTCACC
AGTCACAGAAAAGCATCTTACGGATGGCATGACAGTAAGAGAATTATGCAGTGCTGCCATAACCATGAGT
GATAACACTGCGGCCAACTTACTTCTGACAACGATCGGAGGACCGAAGGAGCTAACCGCTTTTTTGCACA
ACATGGGGGATCATGTAACTCGCCTTGATCGTTGGGAACCGGAGCTGAATGAAGCCATACCAAACGACGA
GCGTGACACCACGATGCCTGTAGCAATGGCAACAACGTTGCGCAAACTATTAACTGGCGAACTACTTACT
CTAGCTTCCCGGCAACAATTAATAGACTGGATGGAGGCGGATAAAGTTGCAGGACCACTTCTGCGCTCGG
CCCTTCCGGCTGGCTGGTTTATTGCTGATAAATCTGGAGCCGGTGAGCGTGGGTCTCGCGGTATCATTGC
AGCACTGGGGCCAGATGGTAAGCCCTCCCGTATCGTAGTTATCTACACGACGGGGAGTCAGGCAACTATG
GATGAACGAAATAGACAGATCGCTGAGATAGGTGCCTCACTGATTAAGCATTGGTAACTGTCAGACCAAG
TTTACTCATATATACTTTAGATTGATTTAAAACTTCATTTTTAATTTAAAAGGATCTAGGTGAAGATCCT
TTTTGATAATCTCATGACCAAAATCCCTTAACGTGAGTTTTCGTTCCACTGAGCGTCAGACCCCGTAGAA
AAGATCAAAGGATCTTCTTGAGATCCTTTTTTTCTGCGCGTAATCTGCTGCTTGCAAACAAAAAAACCAC
CGCTACCAGCGGTGGTTTGTTTGCCGGATCAAGAGCTACCAACTCTTTTTCCGAAGGTAACTGGCTTCAG
CAGAGCGCAGATACCAAATACTGTTCTTCTAGTGTAGCCGTAGTTAGGCCACCACTTCAAGAACTCTGTA
GCACCGCCTACATACCTCGCTCTGCTAATCCTGTTACCAGTGGCTGCTGCCAGTGGCGATAAGTCGTGTC
TTACCGGGTTGGACTCAAGACGATAGTTACCGGATAAGGCGCAGCGGTCGGGCTGAACGGGGGGTTCGTG
CACACAGCCCAGCTTGGAGCGAACGACCTACACCGAACTGAGATACCTACAGCGTGAGCTATGAGAAAGC
GCCACGCTTCCCGAAGGGAGAAAGGCGGACAGGTATCCGGTAAGCGGCAGGGTCGGAACAGGAGAGCGCA
CGAGGGAGCTTCCAGGGGGAAACGCCTGGTATCTTTATAGTCCTGTCGGGTTTCGCCACCTCTGACTTGA
GCGTCGATTTTTGTGATGCTCGTCAGGGGGGCGGAGCCTATGGAAAAACGCCAGCAACGCGGCCTTTTTA
CGGTTCCTGGCCTTTTGCTGGCCTTTTGCTCACATGTTCTTTCCTGCGTTATCCCCTGATTCTGTGGATA
ACCGTATTACCGCCTTTGAGTGAGCTGATACCGCTCGCCGCAGCCGAACGACCGAGCGCAGCGAGTCAGT
GAGCGAGGAAGCTCGGGGCAGTGAAAAAAATGCTTTATTTGTGAAATTTGTGATGCTATTGCTTTATTTG
TAACCATTATAAGCTGCAATAAACAAGTTAACAACAACAATTGCATTCATTTTATGTTTCAGGTTCAGGG
GGAGGTGTGGGAGGTTTTTTAAAGCAAGTAAAACCTCTACAAATGTGGTATGGCTGATTATGATCCTCTG
GAGATTTACCCGGGGAGCATGTCAAGGTCAAAATCGTCAAGAGCGTCAGCAGGCAGCATATCAAGGTCAA
AGTCGTCAAGGGCATCGGCTGGGAGCATGTCTAAGTCAAAATCGTCAAGGGCGTCGGTCGGCCCGCCGCT
TTCGCACTTTAGCTGTTTCTCCAGGCCACATATGATTAGTTCCAGGCCGAAAAGGAAGGCAGGTTCGGCT
CCCTGCCGGTCGAACAGCTCAATTGCTTGTTTCAGAAGTGGGGGCATAGAATCGGTGGTAGGTGTCTCTC
TTTCCTCTTTTGCTACTTGATGCTCCTGTTCCTCCAATACGCAGCCCAGTGTAAAGTGGCCCACGGCGGA
CAGAGCGTACAGTGCGTTCTCCAGGGAGAAGCCTTGCTGACACAGGAACGCGAGCTGATTTTCCAGGGTT
TCGTACTGTTTCTCTGTTGGGCGGGTGCCGAGATGCACTTTAGCCCCGTCGCGATGTGAGAGGAGAGCAC
AGCGGTATGACTTGGCGTTGTTCCGCAGAAAGTCTTGCCATGACTCGCCTTCCAGGGGGCAGGAGTGGGT
ATGATGCCTGTCCAGCATCTCGATTGGCAGGGCATCGAGCAGGGCCCGCTTGTTCTTCACGTGCCAGTAC
AGGGTAGGCTGCTCAACTCCCAGCTTTTGAGCGAGTTTCCTTGTCGTCAGGCCTTCGATACCGACTCCAT
TGAGTAATTCCAGAGCAGAGTTTATGACTTTGCTCTTGTCCAGTCTAGACATGGTAATTCGATGATCCCC
CTGGGGAGAGAGGTCGGTGATTCGGTCAACGAGGGAGCCGACTGCCGACGTGCGCTCCGGAGGCTTGCAG
AATGCGGAACACCGCGCGGGCAGGAACAGGGCCCACACTACCGCCCCACACCCCGCCTCCCGCACCGCCC
CTTCCCGGCCGCTGCTCTCGGCGCGCCCTGCTGAGCAGCCGCTATTGGCCACAGCCCATCGCGGTCGGCG
CGCTGCCATTGCTCCCTGGCGCTGTCCGTCTGCGAGGGTACTAGTGAGACGTGCGGCTTCCGTTTGTCAC
GTCCGGCACGCCGCGAACCGCAAGGAACCTTCCCGACTTAGGGGCGGAGCAGGAAGCGTCGCCGGGGGGC
CCACAAGGGTAGCGGCGAAGATCCGGGTGACGCTGCGAACGGACGTGAAGAATGTGCGAGACCCAGGGTC
GGCGCCGCTGCGTTTCCCGGAACCACGCCCAGAGCAGCCGCGTCCCTGCGCAAACCCAGGGCTGCCTTGG
AAAAGGCGCAACCCCAACCCCGTGGAATTATCACCTCGAGAATAAAATATCTTTATTTTCATTACATCTG
TGTGTTGGTTTTTTGTGTGAATCGATAGTACTAACATACGCTCTCCATCAAAACAAAACGAAACAAAACA
AACTAGCAAAATAGGCTGTCCCCAGTGCAAGTGCAGGTGCCAGAACATTTCTCTCTCGAGTTTACTCCCT
ATCAGTGATAGAGAACGTATGAAGAGTTTACTCCCTATCAGTGATAGAGAACGTATGCAGACTTTACTCC
CTATCAGTGATAGAGAACGTATAAGGAGTTTACTCCCTATCAGTGATAGAGAACGTATGACCAGTTTACT
CCCTATCAGTGATAGAGAACGTATCTACAGTTTACTCCCTATCAGTGATAGAGAACGTATATCCAGTTTA
CTCCCTATCAGTGATAGAGAACGTATAAGCTTTGCTTATGTAAACCAGGGCGCCTATAAAAGAGTGCTGA
TTTTTTGAGTAAACTTCAATTCCACAACACTTTTGTCTTATACCAACTTTCCGTACCACTTCCTACCCTC
GTAAA
